>Addgene plasmid #104853 | pPKm-105 | addgene full sequence | sequence record 204663 | Addgene NGS Result
GACGGATCGGGAGATCTCCCGATCCCCTATGGTGCACTCTCAGTACAATCTGCTCTGATGCCGCATAGTT
AAGCCAGTATCTGCTCCCTGCTTGTGTGTTGGAGGTCGCTGAGTAGTGCGCGAGCAAAATTTAAGCTACA
ACAAGGCAAGGCTTGACCGACAATTGCATGAAGAATCTGCTTAGGGTTAGGCGTTTTGCGCTGCTTCGCG
ATGTACGGGCCAGATATACGCGTTGACATTGATTATTGACTAGTTATTAATAGTAATCAATTACGGGGTC
ATTAGTTCATAGCCCATATATGGAGTTCCGCGTTACATAACTTACGGTAAATGGCCCGCCTGGCTGACCG
CCCAACGACCCCCGCCCATTGACGTCAATAATGACGTATGTTCCCATAGTAACGCCAATAGGGACTTTCC
ATTGACGTCAATGGGTGGAGTATTTACGGTAAACTGCCCACTTGGCAGTACATCAAGTGTATCATATGCC
AAGTACGCCCCCTATTGACGTCAATGACGGTAAATGGCCCGCCTGGCATTATGCCCAGTACATGACCTTA
TGGGACTTTCCTACTTGGCAGTACATCTACGTATTAGTCATCGCTATTACCATGGTGATGCGGTTTTGGC
AGTACATCAATGGGCGTGGATAGCGGTTTGACTCACGGGGATTTCCAAGTCTCCACCCCATTGACGTCAA
TGGGAGTTTGTTTTGGCACCAAAATCAACGGGACTTTCCAAAATGTCGTAACAACTCCGCCCCATTGACG
CAAATGGGCGGTAGGCGTGTACGGTGGGAGGTCTATATAAGCAGAGCTCTCTGGCTAACTAGAGAACCCA
CTGCTTACTGGCTTATCGAAATTAATACGACTCACTATAGGGAGACCCAAGCTTGGTACCAACATGGTTT
CCGGAGTCGGGGGTAGTGGCGGTGGCCGTGGCGGTGGCCGTGGCGGAGAAGAAGAACCGTCGTCAAGTCA
CACTCCTAATAACCGAAGAGGAGGAGAACAAGCTCAATCGTCGGGAACGAAATCTCTCAGACCAAGAAGC
AACACTGAATCAATGAGCAAAGCAATTCAACAGTACACCGTCGACGCAAGACTCCACGCCGTTTTCGAAC
AATCCGGCGAATCAGGGAAATCATTCGACTACTCACAATCACTCAAAACGACGACGTACGGTTCCTCTGT
ACCTGAGCAACAGATCACAGCTTATCTCTCTCGAATCCAGCGAGGTGGTTACATTCAGCCTTTCGGATGT
ATGATCGCCGTCGATGAATCCAGTTTCCGGATCATCGGTTACAGTGAAAACGCCAGAGAAATGTTAGGGA
TTATGCCTCAATCTGTTCCTACTCTTGAGAAACCTGAGATTCTAGCTATGGGAACTGATGTGAGATCTTT
GTTCACTTCTTCGAGCTCGATTCTACTCGAGCGTGCTTTCGTTGCTCGAGAGATTACCTTGTTAAATCCG
GTTTGGATCCATTCCAAGAATACTGGTAAACCGTTTTACGCCATTCTTCATAGGATTGATGTTGGTGTTG
TTATTGATTTAGAGCCAGCTAGAACTGAAGATCCTGCGCTTTCTATTGCTGGTGCTGTTCAATCGCAGAA
ACTCGCGGTTCGTGCGATTTCTCAGTTACAGGCTCTTCCTGGTGGAGATATTAAGCTTTTGTGTGACACT
GTCGTGGAAAGTGTGAGGGACTTGACTGGTTATGATCGTGTTATGGTTTATAAGTTTCATGAAGATGAGC
ATGGAGAAGTTGTAGCTGAGAGTAAACGAGACGATTTAGAGCCTTATATTGGACTGCATTATCCTGCTAC
TGATATTCCTCAAGCGTCAAGGTTCTTGTTTAAGCAGAACCGTGTCCGAATGATAGTAGATTGCAATGCC
ACACCTGTTCTTGTGGTCCAGGACGATAGGCTAACTCAGTCTATGTGCTTGGTTGGTTCTACTCTTAGGG
CTCCTCATGGTTGTCACTCTCAGTATATGGCTAACATGGGATCTATTGCGTCTTTAGCAATGGCGGTTAT
AATCAATGGAAATGAAGATGATGGGAGCAATGTAGCTAGTGGAAGAAGCTCGATGAGGCTTTGGGGTTTG
GTTGTTTGCCATCACACTTCTTCTCGCTGCATACCGTTTCCGCTAAGGTATGCTTGTGAGTTTTTGATGC
AGGCTTTCGGTTTACAGTTAAACATGGAATTGCAGTTAGCTTTGCAAATGTCAGAGAAACGCGTTTTGAG
AACGCAGACACTGTTATGTGATATGCTTCTGCGTGACTCGCCTGCTGGAATTGTTACACAGAGTCCCAGT
ATCATGGACTTAGTGAAATGTGACGGTGCAGCATTTCTTTACCACGGGAAGTATTACCCGTTGGGTGTTG
CTCCTAGTGAAGTTCAGATAAAAGATGTTGTGGAGTGGTTGCTTGCGAATCATGCGGATTCAACCGGATT
AAGCACTGATAGTTTAGGCGATGCGGGGTATCCCGGTGCAGCTGCGTTAGGGGATGCTGTGTGCGGTATG
GCAGTTGCATATATCACAAAAAGAGACTTTCTTTTTTGGTTTCGATCTCACACTGCGAAAGAAATCAAAT
GGGGAGGCGCTAAGCATCATCCGGAGGATAAAGATGATGGGCAACGAATGCATCCTCGTTCGTCCTTTCA
GGCTTTTCTTGAAGTTGTTAAGAGCCGGAGTCAGCCATGGGAAACTGCGGAAATGGATGCGATTCACTCG
CTCCAGCTTATTCTGAGAGACTCTTTTAAAGAATCTTTGCGGCCGCAACCTAAGAAAAAGAGAAAGGTGG
GCGGAGGCATGAAGCTACTGTCTTCTATCGAACAAGCATGCGATATTTGCCGACTTAAAAAGCTCAAGTG
CTCCAAAGAAAAACCGAAGTGCGCCAAGTGTCTGAAGAACAACTGGGAGTGTCGCTACTCTCCCAAAACC
AAAAGGTCTCCGCTGACTAGGGCACATCTGACAGAAGTGGAATCAAGGCTAGAAAGACTGGAACAGCTAT
TTCTACTGATTTTTCCTCGAGAAGACCTTGACATGATTTTGAAAATGGATTCTTTACAGGATATAAAAGC
ATTGTTAACAGGATTATTTGTACAAGATAATGTGAATAAAGATGCCGTCACAGATAGATTGGCTTCAGTG
GAGACTGATATGCCTCTAACATTGAGACAGCATAGAATAAGTGCGACATCATCATCGGAAGAGAGTAGTA
ACAAAGGTCAAAGACAGTTGACTGTATCGCCGGAATTCATGGCTTACCCATACGATGTTCCAGATTACGC
TTGATAATCTAGAGGGCCCTATTCTATAGTGTCACCTAAATGCTAGAGCTCGCTGATCAGCCTCGACTGT
GCCTTCTAGTTGCCAGCCATCTGTTGTTTGCCCCTCCCCCGTGCCTTCCTTGACCCTGGAAGGTGCCACT
CCCACTGTCCTTTCCTAATAAAATGAGGAAATTGCATCGCATTGTCTGAGTAGGTGTCATTCTATTCTGG
GGGGTGGGGTGGGGCAGGACAGCAAGGGGGAGGATTGGGAAGACAATAGCAGGCATGCTGGGGATGCGGT
GGGCTCTATGGCTTCTGAGGCGGAAAGAACCAGCTGGGGCTCTAGGGGGTATCCCC
[124 nt withheld, positions 3627-3750]
C
[91 nt withheld, positions 3752-3842]
A
[49 nt withheld, positions 3844-3892]
CCTTTGACGTTGGAGTCCACGTTCTTT
[37 nt withheld, positions 3920-3956]
ACCCTATCTCGGTCTATTCTTTTGATTTATAAGGGATTTTGCCGATTTCGGCCTATTGGTTAAAAAATGA
GCTGATTTAACAAAAATTTAACGCGAATTAATTCTGTGGAATGTGTGTCAGTTAGGGTGTGGAAAGTCCC
CAGGCTCCCCAGCAGGCAGAAGTATGCAAAGCATGCATCTCAATTAGTCAGCAACCAGGTGTGGAAAGTC
CCCAGGCTCCCCAGCAGGCAGAAGTATGCAAAGCATGCATCTCAATTAGTCAGCAACCATAGTCCCGCCC
CTAACTCCGCCCATCCCGCCCCTAACTCCGCCCAGTTCCGCCCATTCTCCGCCCCATGGCTGACTAATTT
TTTTTATTTATGCAGAGGCCGAGGCCGCCTCTGCCTCTGAGCTATTCCAGAAGTAGTGAGGAGGCTTTTT
TGGAGGCCTAGGCTTTTGCAAAAAGCTCCCGGGAGCTTGTATATCCATTTTCGGATCTGATCAAGAGACA
GGATGAGGATCGTTTCGCATGATTGAACAAGATGGATTGCACGCAGGTTCTCCGGCCGCTTGGGTGGAGA
GGCTATTCGGCTATGACTGGGCACAACAGACAATCGGCTGCTCTGATGCCGCCGTGTTCCGGCTGTCAGC
GCAGGGGCGCCCGGTTCTTTTTGTCAAGACCGACCTGTCCGGTGCCCTGAATGAACTGCAGGACGAGGCA
GCGCGGCTATCGTGGCTGGCCACGACGGGCGTTCCTTGCGCAGCTGTGCTCGACGTTGTCACTGAAGCGG
GAAGGGACTGGCTGCTATTGGGCGAAGTGCCGGGGCAGGATCTCCTGTCATCTCACCTTGCTCCTGCCGA
GAAAGTATCCATCATGGCTGATGCAATGCGGCGGCTGCATACGCTTGATCCGGCTACCTGCCCATTCGAC
CACCAAGCGAAACATCGCATCGAGCGAGCACGTACTCGGATGGAAGCCGGTCTTGTCGATCAGGATGATC
TGGACGAAGAGCATCAGGGGCTCGCGCCAGCCGAACTGTTCGCCAGGCTCAAGGCGCGCATGCCCGACGG
CGAGGATCTCGTCGTGACCCATGGCGATGCCTGCTTGCCGAATATCATGGTGGAAAATGGCCGCTTTTCT
GGATTCATCGACTGTGGCCGGCTGGGTGTGGCGGACCGCTATCAGGACATAGCGTTGGCTACCCGTGATA
TTGCTGAAGAGCTTGGCGGCGAATGGGCTGACCGCTTCCTCGTGCTTTACGGTATCGCCGCTCCCGATTC
GCAGCGCATCGCCTTCTATCGCCTTCTTGACGAGTTCTTCTGAGCGGGACTCTGGGGTTCGAAATGACCG
ACCAAGCGACGCCCAACCTGCCATCACGAGATTTCGATTCCACCGCCGCCTTCTATGAAAGGTTGGGCTT
CGGAATCGTTTTCCGGGACGCCGGCTGGATGATCCTCCAGCGCGGGGATCTCATGCTGGAGTTCTTCGCC
CACCCCAACTTGTTTATTGCAGCTTATAATGGTTACAAATAAAGCAATAGCATCACAAATTTCACAAATA
AAGCATTTTTTTCACTGCATTCTAGTTGTGGTTTGTCCAAACTCATCAATGTATCTTATCATGTCTGTAT
ACCGTCGACCTCTAGCTAGAGCTTGGCGTAATCATGGTCATAGCTGTTTCCTGTGTGAAATTGTTATCCG
CTCACAATTCCACACAACATACGAGCCGGAAGCATAAAGTGTAAAGCCTGGGGTGCCTAATGAGTGAGCT
AACTCACATTAATTGCGTTGCGCTCACTGCCCGCTTTCCAGTCGGGAAACCTGTCGTGCCAGCTGCATTA
ATGAATCGGCCAACGCGCGGGGAGAGGCGGTTTGCGTATTGGGCGCTCTTCCGCTTCCTCGCTCACTGAC
TCGCTGCGCTCGGTCGTTCGGCTGCGGCGAGCGGTATCAGCTCACTCAAAGGCGGTAATACGGTTATCCA
CAGAATCAGGGGATAACGCAGGAAAGAACATGTGAGCAAAAGGCCAGCAAAAGGCCAGGAACCGTAAAAA
GGCCGCGTTGCTGGCGTTTTTCCATAGGCTCCGCCCCCCTGACGAGCATCACAAAAATCGACGCTCAAGT
CAGAGGTGGCGAAACCCGACAGGACTATAAAGATACCAGGCGTTTCCCCCTGGAAGCTCCCTCGTGCGCT
CTCCTGTTCCGACCCTGCCGCTTACCGGATACCTGTCCGCCTTTCTCCCTTCGGGAAGCGTGGCGCTTTC
TCATAGCTCACGCTGTAGGTATCTCAGTTCGGTGTAGGTCGTTCGCTCCAAGCTGGGCTGTGTGCACGAA
CCCCCCGTTCAGCCCGACCGCTGCGCCTTATCCGGTAACTATCGTCTTGAGTCCAACCCGGTAAGACACG
ACTTATCGCCACTGGCAGCAGCCACTGGTAACAGGATTAGCAGAGCGAGGTATGTAGGCGGTGCTACAGA
GTTCTTGAAGTGGTGGCCTAACTACGGCTACACTAGAAGAACAGTATTTGGTATCTGCGCTCTGCTGAAG
CCAGTTACCTTCGGAAAAAGAGTTGGTAGCTCTTGATCCGGCAAACAAACCACCGCTGGTAGCGGTGGTT
TTTTTGTTTGCAAGCAGCAGATTACGCGCAGAAAAAAAGGATCTCAAGAAGATCCTTTGATCTTTTCTAC
GGGGTCTGACGCTCAGTGGAACGAAAACTCACGTTAAGGGATTTTGGTCATGAGATTATCAAAAAGGATC
TTCACCTAGATCCTTTTAAATTAAAAATGAAGTTTTAAATCAATCTAAAGTATATATGAGTAAACTTGGT
CTGACAGTTACCAATGCTTAATCAGTGAGGCACCTATCTCAGCGATCTGTCTATTTCGTTCATCCATAGT
TGCCTGACTCCCCGTCGTGTAGATAACTACGATACGGGAGGGCTTACCATCTGGCCCCAGTGCTGCAATG
ATACCGCGAGACCCACGCTCACCGGCTCCAGATTTATCAGCAATAAACCAGCCAGCCGGAAGGGCCGAGC
GCAGAAGTGGTCCTGCAACTTTATCCGCCTCCATCCAGTCTATTAATTGTTGCCGGGAAGCTAGAGTAAG
TAGTTCGCCAGTTAATAGTTTGCGCAACGTTGTTGCCATTGCTACAGGCATCGTGGTGTCACGCTCGTCG
TTTGGTATGGCTTCATTCAGCTCCGGTTCCCAACGATCAAGGCGAGTTACATGATCCCCCATGTTGTGCA
AAAAAGCGGTTAGCTCCTTCGGTCCTCCGATCGTTGTCAGAAGTAAGTTGGCCGCAGTGTTATCACTCAT
GGTTATGGCAGCACTGCATAATTCTCTTACTGTCATGCCATCCGTAAGATGCTTTTCTGTGACTGGTGAG
TACTCAACCAAGTCATTCTGAGAATAGTGTATGCGGCGACCGAGTTGCTCTTGCCCGGCGTCAATACGGG
ATAATACCGCGCCACATAGCAGAACTTTAAAAGTGCTCATCATTGGAAAACGTTCTTCGGGGCGAAAACT
CTCAAGGATCTTACCGCTGTTGAGATCCAGTTCGATGTAACCCACTCGTGCACCCAACTGATCTTCAGCA
TCTTTTACTTTCACCAGCGTTTCTGGGTGAGCAAAAACAGGAAGGCAAAATGCCGCAAAAAAGGGAATAA
GGGCGACACGGAAATGTTGAATACTCATACTCTTCCTTTTTCAATATTATTGAAGCATTTATCAGGGTTA
TTGTCTCATGAGCGGATACATATTTGAATGTATTTAGAAAAATAAACAAATAGGGGTTCCGCGCACATTT
CCCCGAAAAGTGCCACCTGACGTC
Features (pLannotate 1.2.2; 23 found; start..end, strand, type, name):
     28..80      -  misc_feature   bom (fragment): basis of mobility region from pBR322
    235..614     +  enhancer       CMV enhancer: human cytomegalovirus immediate early enhancer
    615..818     +  promoter       CMV promoter: human cytomegalovirus (CMV) immediate early promoter
    814..847     +  LTR            5' LTR (truncated) (fragment): truncated 5' long terminal repeat (LTR) from HIV-1
    863..881     +  promoter       T7 promoter: promoter for bacteriophage T7 RNA polymerase
    904..2766    +  CDS            PHYB (fragment): PHYB_ARATH - Also known as HY3 From Arabidopsis thaliana (Mouse-ear cress).
   2809..3249    +  CDS            GAL4 DNA binding domain: DNA binding domain of the GAL4 transcriptional activator; Saccharomyces cerevisiae GAL4 (truncated)
   3265..3292    +  CDS            3xHA (fragment): three tandem HA epitope tags
   3313..3331    -  promoter       SP6 promoter: promoter for bacteriophage SP6 RNA polymerase
   3357..3581    +  polyA_signal   bGH poly(A) signal: bovine growth hormone polyadenylation signal
   3585..3606    +  promoter       SV40 promoter (fragment): SV40 enhancer and early promoter
   3627..4055    +  rep_origin     f1 ori (sequence partly withheld): f1 bacteriophage origin of replication; arrow indicates direction of (+) strand synthesis
   4069..4398    +  promoter       SV40 promoter: SV40 enhancer and early promoter
   4465..5256    +  CDS            neo: KKA2_KLEPN - Also known as kan, nptII. Experimental evidence at protein level: Swiss-Prot protein existence level 1. Resistance to kanamycin, neomycin, paromomycin, ribostamycin, butirosin and gentamicin B. From Klebsiella pneumoniae.
   5280..5438    +  CDS            ble (fragment): BLE_KLEPN - Experimental evidence at protein level: Swiss-Prot protein existence level 1. Binding protein with a strong affinity to the bleomycin family of antibiotics. Binds to CL990; an antimitotic-antibiotic compound. From Klebsiella pneumoniae.
   5433..5554    +  polyA_signal   SV40 poly(A) signal: SV40 polyadenylation signal
   5627..5643    -  protein_bind   lac operator: The lac repressor binds to the lac operator to inhibit transcription in E. coli. This inhibition can be relieved by adding lactose or isopropyl-β-D-thiogalactopyranoside (IPTG). lac repressor encoded by lacI
   5651..5681    -  promoter       lac promoter: promoter for the E. coli lac operon
   5696..5717    -  protein_bind   CAP binding site: CAP binding activates transcription in the presence of cAMP. E. coli catabolite activator protein
   5730..5822    -  CDS            lacI (fragment): lac repressor; lacI; The lac repressor binds to the lac operator to inhibit transcription in E. coli. This inhibition can be relieved by adding lactose or isopropyl-β-D-thiogalactopyranoside (IPTG).
   6005..6593    -  rep_origin     ori: high-copy-number ColE1/pMB1/pBR322/pUC origin of replication
   6764..7624    -  CDS            AmpR: β-lactamase; bla; confers resistance to ampicillin, carbenicillin, and related antibiotics
   7625..7729    -  promoter       AmpR promoter: bla
