[The description below was written by a language model from this plasmid's Addgene catalogue record and pLannotate feature annotations shown in this document.]
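Description:
pPKm-105 is a mammalian expression plasmid built on the pcDNA3 backbone (about 7.8 kb in the sequenced record) that expresses a fusion of the N-terminal portion of Arabidopsis thaliana phytochrome B to the GAL4 DNA-binding domain. It is propagated in E. coli through a high-copy ColE1/pUC-type origin with ampicillin selection from the β-lactamase gene, and it also carries an f1 origin. For selection in mammalian cells, an SV40 early promoter drives the neomycin phosphotransferase gene, terminated by an SV40 polyadenylation signal, allowing G418 selection of stable transfectants.

The payload is transcribed from the human CMV immediate-early enhancer and promoter and terminated by the bovine growth hormone polyadenylation signal, with T7 and SP6 phage promoters flanking the insert as in the parental vector. The open reading frame encodes PhyB amino acids 1–621, the photosensory N-terminal region, followed by the DNA-binding domain of yeast GAL4. The annotation also detects a short fragment matching an HA epitope tag just downstream of the GAL4 domain, although the catalogue entry does not mention a tag. Several small annotated fragments (an HIV-1 LTR piece, bom, ble, lacI and lac promoter elements) appear to be backbone remnants rather than functional parts.

The associated publication concerns genetically encoded PhyB optogenetics in mammalian cells. A PhyB–GAL4 DNA-binding fusion of this kind typically acts as the DNA-tethered half of a red/far-red light-switchable two-hybrid system, recruiting an interacting partner fused to an activation domain to GAL4 binding sites upstream of a reporter; the partner, the reporter and the chromophore-synthesis components are not part of this plasmid.
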