Addgene plasmid #104853: pPKm-105
Purpose: pcDNA3 - pCMV - PhyB NT - GBD, expressing Phytochrome B (PhyB) with Gal Binding Domain (GBD), under CMV promoter
Depositing lab: Todd Coleman. Depositing organization: University of California, San Diego (UCSD). Publication: Biosynthesis of Orthogonal Molecules Using Ferredoxin and Ferredoxin-NADP(+) Reductase Systems Enables Genetically Encoded PhyB Optogenetics. Kyriakakis P, Catanho M, Hoffner N, Thavarajah W, Hu VJ, Chao SS, Hsu A, Pham V, Naghavian L, Dozier LE, Patrick GN, Coleman TP. ACS Synth Biol. 2018 Feb 16;7(2):706-717. doi: 10.1021/acssynbio.7b00413. Epub 2018 Jan 24. PubMed 29301067.
Backbone
  Vector backbone: pcDNA3
  Vector type: Mammalian Expression
  Selectable markers: Neomycin (select with G418)
Growth in bacteria
  Bacterial resistance: Ampicillin, 100 μg/mL
  Growth temperature: 37°C
  Growth strain: NEB Stable
  Copy number: High Copy
Gene/Insert
  Gene/Insert name: PhyB NT GBD
  Promoter: CMV
  Cloning method: Unknown
  Sequencing primers: 5′ Unknown
Terms and licenses: Academic/Nonprofit Terms; Industry Terms: Not Available to Industry
Depositor comments: Construct contains amino acids 1-621 PhyB [NCBI NP_001325249.1].
How to cite: pPKm-105 was a gift from Todd Coleman (Addgene plasmid # 104853 ; http://n2t.net/addgene:104853 ; RRID:Addgene_104853)
